Addgene plasmid #193820: pCDNA5/FRT-ChemoR-ATP
Purpose: CMV overexpression of ChemR-ATP in mammalian cell lines
Depositing lab: Julien Hiblot. Depositing organization: Max Planck Institute for Medical Research. Publication: A general method for the development of multicolor biosensors with large dynamic ranges. Hellweg L, Edenhofer A, Barck L, Huppertz MC, Frei MS, Tarnawski M, Bergner A, Koch B, Johnsson K, Hiblot J. Nat Chem Biol. 2023 Jun 8. doi: 10.1038/s41589-023-01350-1. PubMed 37291200.
Backbone
  Vector backbone: pcDNA5/FRT
  Backbone size w/o insert (bp): 5000
  Vector type: Mammalian Expression
  Selectable markers: Hygromycin
Growth in bacteria
  Bacterial resistance: Ampicillin, 100 μg/mL
  Growth temperature: 37°C
  Growth strain: DH5alpha
  Copy number: High Copy
Gene/Insert
  Gene/Insert name: ChemoR-ATP
  Species: Synthetic
  Insert size (bp): 2000
  Promoter: CMV
  Cloning method: Gibson Cloning
Terms and licenses: Academic/Nonprofit Terms; Industry Terms: Not Available to Industry
How to cite: pCDNA5/FRT-ChemoR-ATP was a gift from Julien Hiblot (Addgene plasmid # 193820 ; http://n2t.net/addgene:193820 ; RRID:Addgene_193820)
