[The description below was written by a language model from this plasmid's Addgene catalogue record and pLannotate feature annotations shown in this document.]
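Description:
pCDNA5/FRT-ChemoR-ATP is a mammalian expression plasmid of about 7.0 kb, built on the pcDNA5/FRT backbone, for CMV-driven overexpression of the synthetic biosensor ChemoR-ATP in mammalian cell lines. It is propagated in E. coli as a high-copy plasmid through a ColE1/pUC-type origin and selected with ampicillin via the β-lactamase gene and its own promoter. A partial f1 origin and several short backbone remnants picked up by automated annotation (bom, lac promoter/operator, lacI, ble, HIV LTR and SV40 promoter fragments) have no evident functional role here.

The expression cassette consists of the human CMV immediate-early enhancer and promoter, followed by a T7 promoter, the sensor open reading frame of roughly 2 kb, and the bovine growth hormone polyadenylation signal. According to the feature table, the sensor is a three-part fusion: an N-terminal red fluorescent protein annotated as mRuby2, a central domain matching the Bacillus subtilis ATP synthase epsilon subunit (atpC), and a C-terminal HaloTag, the modified dehalogenase that covalently binds chloroalkane-linked ligands. This layout is consistent with a chemogenetic sensor in which the epsilon subunit serves as the ATP-sensing element between the fluorescent protein and a dye-labelled HaloTag, although the record does not spell out the readout mechanism.

Downstream lies an FRT site placed directly ahead of a hygromycin resistance gene with an SV40 poly(A) signal. In the standard pcDNA5/FRT design this gene lacks its own promoter, so it is expressed only after FLP-mediated integration into a genomic FRT site in a suitable host line. The plasmid therefore suits both transient transfection and generation of isogenic, hygromycin-selected stable lines.
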