Features (pLannotate 1.2.2; 22 found; start..end, strand, type, name):
     28..80      -  misc_feature   bom (fragment): basis of mobility region from pBR322
    235..614     +  enhancer       CMV enhancer: human cytomegalovirus immediate early enhancer
    615..818     +  promoter       CMV promoter: human cytomegalovirus (CMV) immediate early promoter
    814..847     +  LTR            5' LTR (truncated) (fragment): truncated 5' long terminal repeat (LTR) from HIV-1
    863..881     +  promoter       T7 promoter: promoter for bacteriophage T7 RNA polymerase
    917..1627    +  CDS            mRuby2: mRuby2 is a basic (constitutively fluorescent) red fluorescent protein published in 2012, derived from Entacmaea quadricolor. It has moderate acid sensitivity.
   1637..2032    +  CDS            atpC: ATPE_BACSU - Experimental evidence at protein level: Swiss-Prot protein existence level 1. Produces ATP from ADP in the presence of a proton gradient across the membrane. From Bacillus subtilis (strain 168).
   2054..2934    +  CDS            HaloTag® (fragment) (sequence partly withheld): modified bacterial dehalogenase that forms covalent bonds with chloroalkane derivatives
   2976..3200    +  polyA_signal   bGH poly(A) signal: bovine growth hormone polyadenylation signal
   3204..3225    +  promoter       SV40 promoter (fragment): SV40 enhancer and early promoter
   3246..3479    +  rep_origin     f1 ori (fragment) (sequence partly withheld): f1 bacteriophage origin of replication; arrow indicates direction of (+) strand synthesis
   3484..3531    +  protein_bind   FRT: FLP-mediated recombination occurs in the 8-bp core sequence TCTAGAAA (Turan and Bode, 2011). FLP recombinase from the Saccharomyces cerevisiae 2μ plasmid
   3539..4561    +  CDS            HygR: aminoglycoside phosphotransferase from E. coli; aph(4)-Ia; confers resistance to hygromycin
   4571..4696    +  CDS            ble (fragment): BLE_KLEPN - Experimental evidence at protein level: Swiss-Prot protein existence level 1. Binding protein with a strong affinity to the bleomycin family of antibiotics. Binds to CL990; an antimitotic-antibiotic compound. From Klebsiella pneumoniae.
   4691..4812    +  polyA_signal   SV40 poly(A) signal: SV40 polyadenylation signal
   4885..4901    -  protein_bind   lac operator: The lac repressor binds to the lac operator to inhibit transcription in E. coli. This inhibition can be relieved by adding lactose or isopropyl-β-D-thiogalactopyranoside (IPTG). lac repressor encoded by lacI
   4909..4939    -  promoter       lac promoter: promoter for the E. coli lac operon
   4954..4975    -  protein_bind   CAP binding site: CAP binding activates transcription in the presence of cAMP. E. coli catabolite activator protein
   4988..5080    -  CDS            lacI (fragment): lac repressor; lacI; The lac repressor binds to the lac operator to inhibit transcription in E. coli. This inhibition can be relieved by adding lactose or isopropyl-β-D-thiogalactopyranoside (IPTG).
   5263..5851    -  rep_origin     ori: high-copy-number ColE1/pMB1/pBR322/pUC origin of replication
   6022..6882    -  CDS            AmpR: β-lactamase; bla; confers resistance to ampicillin, carbenicillin, and related antibiotics
   6883..6987    -  promoter       AmpR promoter: bla
>Addgene plasmid #193820 | pCDNA5/FRT-ChemoR-ATP | addgene full sequence | sequence record 381768 | Addgene NGS Result
GACGGATCGGGAGATCTCCCGATCCCCTATGGTGCACTCTCAGTACAATCTGCTCTGATGCCGCATAGTT
AAGCCAGTATCTGCTCCCTGCTTGTGTGTTGGAGGTCGCTGAGTAGTGCGCGAGCAAAATTTAAGCTACA
ACAAGGCAAGGCTTGACCGACAATTGCATGAAGAATCTGCTTAGGGTTAGGCGTTTTGCGCTGCTTCGCG
ATGTACGGGCCAGATATACGCGTTGACATTGATTATTGACTAGTTATTAATAGTAATCAATTACGGGGTC
ATTAGTTCATAGCCCATATATGGAGTTCCGCGTTACATAACTTACGGTAAATGGCCCGCCTGGCTGACCG
CCCAACGACCCCCGCCCATTGACGTCAATAATGACGTATGTTCCCATAGTAACGCCAATAGGGACTTTCC
ATTGACGTCAATGGGTGGAGTATTTACGGTAAACTGCCCACTTGGCAGTACATCAAGTGTATCATATGCC
AAGTACGCCCCCTATTGACGTCAATGACGGTAAATGGCCCGCCTGGCATTATGCCCAGTACATGACCTTA
TGGGACTTTCCTACTTGGCAGTACATCTACGTATTAGTCATCGCTATTACCATGGTGATGCGGTTTTGGC
AGTACATCAATGGGCGTGGATAGCGGTTTGACTCACGGGGATTTCCAAGTCTCCACCCCATTGACGTCAA
TGGGAGTTTGTTTTGGCACCAAAATCAACGGGACTTTCCAAAATGTCGTAACAACTCCGCCCCATTGACG
CAAATGGGCGGTAGGCGTGTACGGTGGGAGGTCTATATAAGCAGAGCTCTCTGGCTAACTAGAGAACCCA
CTGCTTACTGGCTTATCGAAATTAATACGACTCACTATAGGGAGACCCAAGCTGGCTAGCGTTTAAACTT
ACCACCATGGTGTCTAAGGGCGAAGAGCTGATCAAGGAAAATATGCGTATGAAGGTGGTCATGGAAGGTT
CGGTCAACGGCCACCAATTCAAATGCACAGGTGAAGGAGAAGGCAATCCGTACATGGGAACTCAAACCAT
GAGGATCAAAGTCATCGAGGGAGGACCCCTGCCATTTGCCTTTGACATTCTTGCCACGTCGTTCATGTAT
GGCAGCCGTACTTTTATCAAGTACCCGAAAGGCATTCCTGATTTCTTTAAACAGTCCTTTCCTGAGGGTT
TTACTTGGGAAAGAGTTACGAGATACGAAGATGGTGGAGTCGTCACCGTCATGCAGGACACCAGCCTTGA
GGATGGCTGTCTCGTTTACCACGTCCAAGTCAGAGGGGTAAACTTTCCCTCCAATGGTCCCGTGATGCAG
AAGAAGACCAAGGGTTGGGAGCCTAATACAGAGATGATGTATCCAGCAGATGGTGGTCTGAGGGGATACA
CTCATATGGCACTGAAAGTTGATGGTGGTGGCCATCTGTCTTGCTCTTTCGTAACAACTTACAGGTCAAA
AAAGACCGTCGGGAACATCAAGATGCCCGGTATCCATGCCGTTGATCACCGCCTGGAAAGGTTAGAGGAA
AGTGACAATGAAATGTTCGTAGTACAACGCGAACACGCAGTTGCCAAGTTCGCCGGGCTTGGTGGTGGGA
TGGACGAGCTGTACAAGGGTGGCGGCATGAAAACTGTGAAAGTGAATATAACAACCCCTGATGGGCCAGT
CTACGACGCTGATATCGAGATGGTGTCCGTGCGGGCCGAGAGTGGTGATCTCGGCATCCTCCCCGGTCAC
ATTCCCACAAAGGCCCCACTGAAGATCGGAGCTGTGCGGCTGAAGAAGGACGGCCAAACCGAGATGGTCG
CAGTCTCAGGCGGCACTGTTGAAGTGCGGCCTGACCACGTTACCATTAATGCTCAAGCCGCTGAAACAGC
CGAAGGAATCGACAAAGAGAGAGCAGAAGCCGCAAGACAGAGGGCCCAGGAGCGGCTGAACTCTCAATCC
GATGACACCGATATTCGCCGGGCCGAGCTGGCACTGCAGAGGGCCCTGAACAGACTGGACGTGGCTGGGA
AGGCAAACGAATTCGGTGGC
[870 nt withheld, positions 2051-2920]
CTGGAGATTTCCGGTTAGTCTAGAGGGCCCGTTTAAACCCGCTGATCAGCCTCGACTGTGCCTTCTAGTT
GCCAGCCATCTGTTGTTTGCCCCTCCCCCGTGCCTTCCTTGACCCTGGAAGGTGCCACTCCCACTGTCCT
TTCCTAATAAAATGAGGAAATTGCATCGCATTGTCTGAGTAGGTGTCATTCTATTCTGGGGGGTGGGGTG
GGGCAGGACAGCAAGGGGGAGGATTGGGAAGACAATAGCAGGCATGCTGGGGATGCGGTGGGCTCTATGG
CTTCTGAGGCGGAAAGAACCAGCTGGGGCTCTAGGGGGTATCCCC
[124 nt withheld, positions 3246-3369]
C
[91 nt withheld, positions 3371-3461]
AGGGTGATGGTTCACGTACCTAGAAGTTCCTATTCCGAAGTTCCTATTCTCTAGAAAGTATAGGAACTTC
CTTGGCCAAAAAGCCTGAACTCACCGCGACGTCTGTCGAGAAGTTTCTGATCGAAAAGTTCGACAGCGTC
TCCGACCTGATGCAGCTCTCGGAGGGCGAAGAATCTCGTGCTTTCAGCTTCGATGTAGGAGGGCGTGGAT
ATGTCCTGCGGGTAAATAGCTGCGCCGATGGTTTCTACAAAGATCGTTATGTTTATCGGCACTTTGCATC
GGCCGCGCTCCCGATTCCGGAAGTGCTTGACATTGGGGAATTCAGCGAGAGCCTGACCTATTGCATCTCC
CGCCGTGCACAGGGTGTCACGTTGCAAGACCTGCCTGAAACCGAACTGCCCGCTGTTCTGCAGCCGGTCG
CGGAGGCCATGGATGCGATCGCTGCGGCCGATCTTAGCCAGACGAGCGGGTTCGGCCCATTCGGACCGCA
AGGAATCGGTCAATACACTACATGGCGTGATTTCATATGCGCGATTGCTGATCCCCATGTGTATCACTGG
CAAACTGTGATGGACGACACCGTCAGTGCGTCCGTCGCGCAGGCTCTCGATGAGCTGATGCTTTGGGCCG
AGGACTGCCCCGAAGTCCGGCACCTCGTGCACGCGGATTTCGGCTCCAACAATGTCCTGACGGACAATGG
CCGCATAACAGCGGTCATTGACTGGAGCGAGGCGATGTTCGGGGATTCCCAATACGAGGTCGCCAACATC
TTCTTCTGGAGGCCGTGGTTGGCTTGTATGGAGCAGCAGACGCGCTACTTCGAGCGGAGGCATCCGGAGC
TTGCAGGATCGCCGCGGCTCCGGGCGTATATGCTCCGCATTGGTCTTGACCAACTCTATAAGAGCTTGGT
TGACGGCAATTTCGATGATGCAGCTTGGGCGCAGGGTCGATGCGACGCAATCGTCCGATCCGGAGCCGGG
ACTGTCGGGCGTACACAAATCGCCCGCAGAAGCGCGGCCGTCTGGACCGATGGCTGTGTAGAAGTACTCG
CCGATAGTGGAAACCGACGCCCCAGCACTCGTCCGAGGGCAAAGGAATAGCACGTACTACGAGATTTCGA
TTCCACCGCCGCCTTCTATGAAAGGTTGGGCTTCGGAATCGTTTTCCGGGACGCCGGCTGGATGATCCTC
CAGCGCGGGGATCTCATGCTGGAGTTCTTCGCCCACCCCAACTTGTTTATTGCAGCTTATAATGGTTACA
AATAAAGCAATAGCATCACAAATTTCACAAATAAAGCATTTTTTTCACTGCATTCTAGTTGTGGTTTGTC
CAAACTCATCAATGTATCTTATCATGTCTGTATACCGTCGACCTCTAGCTAGAGCTTGGCGTAATCATGG
TCATAGCTGTTTCCTGTGTGAAATTGTTATCCGCTCACAATTCCACACAACATACGAGCCGGAAGCATAA
AGTGTAAAGCCTGGGGTGCCTAATGAGTGAGCTAACTCACATTAATTGCGTTGCGCTCACTGCCCGCTTT
CCAGTCGGGAAACCTGTCGTGCCAGCTGCATTAATGAATCGGCCAACGCGCGGGGAGAGGCGGTTTGCGT
ATTGGGCGCTCTTCCGCTTCCTCGCTCACTGACTCGCTGCGCTCGGTCGTTCGGCTGCGGCGAGCGGTAT
CAGCTCACTCAAAGGCGGTAATACGGTTATCCACAGAATCAGGGGATAACGCAGGAAAGAACATGTGAGC
AAAAGGCCAGCAAAAGGCCAGGAACCGTAAAAAGGCCGCGTTGCTGGCGTTTTTCCATAGGCTCCGCCCC
CCTGACGAGCATCACAAAAATCGACGCTCAAGTCAGAGGTGGCGAAACCCGACAGGACTATAAAGATACC
AGGCGTTTCCCCCTGGAAGCTCCCTCGTGCGCTCTCCTGTTCCGACCCTGCCGCTTACCGGATACCTGTC
CGCCTTTCTCCCTTCGGGAAGCGTGGCGCTTTCTCATAGCTCACGCTGTAGGTATCTCAGTTCGGTGCAG
GTCGTTCGCTCCAAGCTGGGCTGTGTGCACGAACCCCCCGTTCAGCCCGACCGCTGCGCCTTATCCGGTA
ACTATCGTCTTGAGTCCAACCCGGTAAGACACGACTTATCGCCACTGGCAGCAGCCACTGGTAACAGGAT
TAGCAGAGCGAGGTATGTAGGCGGTGCTACAGAGTTCTTGAAGTGGTGGCCTAACTACGGCTACACTAGA
AGAACAGTATTTGGTATCTGCGCTCTGCTGAAGCCAGTTACCTTCGGAAAAAGAGTTGGTAGCTCTTGAT
CCGGCAAACAAACCACCGCTGGTAGCGGTGGTTTTTTTGTTTGCAAGCAGCAGATTACGCGCAGAAAAAA
AGGATCTCAAGAAGATCCTTTGATCTTTTCTACGGGGTCTGACGCTCAGTGGAACGAAAACTCACGTTAA
GGGATTTTGGTCATGAGATTATCAAAAAGGATCTTCACCTAGATCCTTTTAAATTAAAAATGAAGTTTTA
AATCAATCTAAAGTATATATGAGTAAACTTGGTCTGACAGTTACCAATGCTTAATCAGTGAGGCACCTAT
CTCAGCGATCTGTCTATTTCGTTCATCCATAGTTGCCTGACTCCCCGTCGTGTAGATAACTACGATACGG
GAGGGCTTACCATCTGGCCCCAGTGCTGCAATGATACCGCGAGACCCACGCTCACCGGCTCCAGATTTAT
CAGCAATAAACCAGCCAGCCGGAAGGGCCGAGCGCAGAAGTGGTCCTGCAACTTTATCCGCCTCCATCCA
GTCTATTAATTGTTGCCGGGAAGCTAGAGTAAGTAGTTCGCCAGTTAATAGTTTGCGCAACGTTGTTGCC
ATTGCTACAGGCATCGTGGTGTCACGCTCGTCGTTTGGTATGGCTTCATTCAGCTCCGGTTCCCAACGAT
CAAGGCGAGTTACATGATCCCCCATGTTGTGCAAAAAAGCGGTTAGCTCCTTCGGTCCTCCGATCGTTGT
CAGAAGTAAGTTGGCCGCAGTGTTATCACTCATGGTTATGGCAGCACTGCATAATTCTCTTACTGTCATG
CCATCCGTAAGATGCTTTTCTGTGACTGGTGAGTACTCAACCAAGTCATTCTGAGAATAGTGTATGCGGC
GACCGAGTTGCTCTTGCCCGGCGTCAATACGGGATAATACCGCGCCACATAGCAGAACTTTAAAAGTGCT
CATCATTGGAAAACGTTCTTCGGGGCGAAAACTCTCAAGGATCTTACCGCTGTTGAGATCCAGTTCGATG
TAACCCACTCGTGCACCCAACTGATCTTCAGCATCTTTTACTTTCACCAGCGTTTCTGGGTGAGCAAAAA
CAGGAAGGCAAAATGCCGCAAAAAAGGGAATAAGGGCGACACGGAAATGTTGAATACTCATACTCTTCCT
TTTTCAATATTATTGAAGCATTTATCAGGGTTATTGTCTCATGAGCGGATACATATTTGAATGTATTTAG
AAAAATAAACAAATAGGGGTTCCGCGCACATTTCCCCGAAAAGTGCCACCTGACGTC
